Addgene plasmid #196905: pRSFDuet-1 IntS8 AA 1-308
Purpose: Expresses His-tagged Drosophila IntS8 amino acids 1-308
Depositing lab: Jeremy Wilusz. Depositing organization: Baylor College of Medicine. Publication: IntS6 and the Integrator phosphatase module tune the efficiency of select premature transcription termination events. Fujiwara R, Zhai SN, Liang D, Shah AP, Tracey M, Ma XK, Fields CJ, Mendoza-Figueroa MS, Meline MC, Tatomer DC, Yang L, Wilusz JE. Mol Cell. 2023 Nov 14:S1097-2765(23)00902-4. doi: 10.1016/j.molcel.2023.10.035. PubMed 37995689.
Backbone
  Vector backbone: pRSF-Duet-1
  Total vector size (bp): 4726
  Vector type: Bacterial Expression
Growth in bacteria
  Bacterial resistance: Kanamycin, 50 μg/mL
  Growth temperature: 37°C
  Growth strain: DH5alpha
  Copy number: High Copy
Gene/Insert
  Gene/Insert name: Integrator subunit 8
  Species: D. melanogaster (fly)
  Entrez Gene: IntS8 (a.k.a. Dmel_CG5859, CG5859, Dmel\CG5859, EG:EG0003.5, Int8, intS8)
  Tag / fusion protein: 6xHis (N terminal on backbone)
  Cloning method: Restriction Enzyme; 5′ cloning site BamHI (not destroyed); 3′ cloning site HindIII (not destroyed)
  Sequencing primers: 5′ GGGGAATTGTGAGCGGATAACAATT
Terms and licenses: Academic/Nonprofit Terms; Industry Terms: Not Available to Industry
How to cite: pRSFDuet-1 IntS8 AA 1-308 was a gift from Jeremy Wilusz (Addgene plasmid # 196905 ; http://n2t.net/addgene:196905 ; RRID:Addgene_196905)
