[The description below was written by a language model from this plasmid's Addgene catalogue record and pLannotate feature annotations shown in this document.]
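Description:
pRSFDuet-1 IntS8 AA 1-308 is a 4,726 bp bacterial expression plasmid built on the pRSFDuet-1 backbone, a dual-cassette T7 vector for producing recombinant proteins in E. coli. It replicates from the RSF1030 origin, listed as high copy, which is compatible with other common origins so that the plasmid can coexist with additional expression vectors in the same cell. Selection is by kanamycin through an aminoglycoside phosphotransferase gene. The backbone also carries lacI with its own promoter, supplying the lac repressor. The short TcR and extra AmpR promoter fragments in the annotation appear to be small similarity matches in the backbone rather than functional markers.

The insert encodes amino acids 1-308 of Drosophila melanogaster Integrator subunit 8 (IntS8), a component of the Integrator complex involved in snRNA transcription and 3' end processing. It was cloned between BamHI and HindIII in the first expression cassette, both sites being retained, which places it in frame with the N-terminal 6xHis tag provided by the backbone. Transcription is driven by a T7 promoter (spanning the sequence origin) followed by a lac operator and the T7 gene 10 ribosome binding site, so expression requires a host supplying T7 RNA polymerase and is inducible with IPTG. The second T7 promoter/lac operator cassette, with partial S-tag sequence and the T7 terminator downstream, appears to be empty.

The construct is intended for producing a His-tagged N-terminal IntS8 fragment, which the tag makes suitable for metal-affinity purification. The associated work concerns the Integrator phosphatase module and premature transcription termination, but the record does not specify the downstream experiments.
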