Features (pLannotate 1.2.2; 18 found; start..end, strand, type, name):
      3..27      +  protein_bind   lac operator: The lac repressor binds to the lac operator to inhibit transcription in E. coli. This inhibition can be relieved by adding lactose or isopropyl-β-D-thiogalactopyranoside (IPTG). lac repressor encoded by lacI
     42..64      +  RBS            RBS: efficient ribosome binding site from bacteriophage T7 gene 10 (Olins and Rangwala, 1989)
    113..1036    +  CDS            IntS8 (fragment): INT8_DROME - Experimental evidence at protein level: Swiss-Prot protein existence level 1. Component of the Integrator complex, a complex involved in the transcription of small nuclear RNAs (snRNA) and their 3'-box- dependent processing (PubMed:21078872, PubMed:23097424). Involved in the 3'-end processing of the U7 snRNA, and also the spliceosomal snRNAs U1, U2, U4 and U5 (PubMed:21078872, PubMed:23097424). From Drosophila melanogaster (Fruit fly).
   1111..1129    +  promoter       T7 promoter: promoter for bacteriophage T7 RNA polymerase
   1130..1154    +  protein_bind   lac operator: The lac repressor binds to the lac operator to inhibit transcription in E. coli. This inhibition can be relieved by adding lactose or isopropyl-β-D-thiogalactopyranoside (IPTG). lac repressor encoded by lacI
   1263..1304    +  CDS            S-Tag (fragment): affinity and epitope tag derived from pancreatic ribonuclease A
   1334..1351    +  CDS            SET1 (fragment): solubility-enhancement tag derived from T7 phage gene 10B
   1359..1406    +  terminator     T7 terminator: transcription terminator for bacteriophage T7 RNA polymerase
   1570..1627    +  promoter       AmpR promoter (fragment): bla
   1636..2451    -  CDS            KanR: aminoglycoside phosphotransferase; aph(3')-Ia; confers resistance to kanamycin in bacteria or G418 (Geneticin®) in eukaryotes
   2452..2543    -  promoter       AmpR promoter: bla
   2559..3308    -  rep_origin     RSF ori: Plasmids containing the RSF 1030 origin of replication can be propagated in E. coli cells that contain additional plasmids with compatible origins.
   3391..3455    -  CDS            TcR (fragment): tetracycline efflux protein; tet; confers resistance to tetracycline
   3470..3491    -  protein_bind   CAP binding site: CAP binding activates transcription in the presence of cAMP. E. coli catabolite activator protein
   3504..4586    -  CDS            lacI: lac repressor; lacI; The lac repressor binds to the lac operator to inhibit transcription in E. coli. This inhibition can be relieved by adding lactose or isopropyl-β-D-thiogalactopyranoside (IPTG).
   4587..4664    -  promoter       lacI promoter: lacI
   4672..4707    -  CDS            TcR (fragment): tetracycline efflux protein; tet; confers resistance to tetracycline
   4710..2       +  promoter       T7 promoter (across the origin): promoter for bacteriophage T7 RNA polymerase
>Addgene plasmid #196905 | pRSFDuet-1 IntS8 AA 1-308 | addgene full sequence | sequence record 388041 | Addgene NGS Result
GGGGAATTGTGAGCGGATAACAATTCCCCTGTAGAAATAATTTTGTTTAACTTTAATAAGGAGATATACC
ATGGGCAGCAGCCATCACCATCATCACCACAGCCAGGATCCGATGGACGATCCTCTTAAGCCCAAGCCAG
TTCCACTGGCTGCCGAAACGGTACTGTGGTTCGAGTTCCTGCTCGATCCGCACAAGATTACGCAGCATCT
GCAGCGCCCGCATCCCGAGCCCAGCGCCATGGAGCTGATCGTGCAGTTCATCAGCATGACGCCGAACACG
GCGCAGGAGTCAGTGGGGACGCCTGGCAGTGATTTGCAGAATCTAAACCAGACGCCATCGAATTCGGGAC
CCATTCCCGGCGTGGTTGGTGGTGCCCCTGCGCCGACAACGCCCACTGCCTCCGGCGGAGTGGGCATGCC
CCATAGCCCACAAAGGCCCGCGGAGAAGGGCCTGCAATTGAACCGCAAGCAGTTGGCACTGAAAATCCTC
GAGCTGAAGGTAGCCACTTGGCTGAAGTGGGATCTGGATGCATTGGAGAAGAACCTGCCTGTGATTATGC
AGCTGGCCTTGCTGCGCGATCTGTGCACCATAAGCTACGGCTGCTCCTTAAGTATTCCCCTGCCCAATGA
TTTTGACGCGAGAATTTCCGCTGCTGGAAACGAAAGAGCAGCAAGATTCGCCTTGACCATATACCACCGC
ATGCTGCTGCGAATGCAACTGATAAAGGAGCAGGCGTTAAAAGCGCCACGTCCTCAAAACACAATGTACC
AAACTGTGGACCAGCTCCAGCAGTTTCTGGACACACCGACTCAACCATCCATCGAGTATTTGCAACAACT
CTGCGCCTCGACAAAACCTTTCTACATATTTCACTACGACAGCTTTGTTCCGCTGCGATGTGATGATATC
GGCAATGGCCAAAACTACGATGTTATGCACCTAATAACACCCCAGGAATTGAGAGCCCAACTGCACTACG
AGCTCGCCCAATATTACCTGTACACCAAACAGTATGTTTTGGCCCGGGAAGCGGCCTAAAAGCTTGCGGC
CGCATAATGCTTAAGTCGAACAGAAAGTAATCGTATTGTACACGGCCGCATAATCGAAATTAATACGACT
CACTATAGGGGAATTGTGAGCGGATAACAATTCCCCATCTTAGTATATTAGTTAAGTATAAGAAGGAGAT
ATACATATGGCAGATCTCAATTGGATATCGGCCGGCCACGCGATCGCTGACGTCGGTACCCTCGAGTCTG
GTAAAGAAACCGCTGCTGCGAAATTTGAACGCCAGCACATGGACTCGTCTACTAGCGCAGCTTAATTAAC
CTAGGCTGCTGCCACCGCTGAGCAATAACTAGCATAACCCCTTGGGGCCTCTAAACGGGTCTTGAGGGGT
TTTTTGCTGAAACCTCAGGCATTTGAGAAGCACACGGTCACACTGCTTCCGGTAGTCAATAAACCGGTAA
ACCAGCAATAGACATAAGCGGCTATTTAACGACCCTGCCCTGAACCGACGACAAGCTGACGACCGGGTCT
CCGCAAGTGGCACTTTTCGGGGAAATGTGCGCGGAACCCCTATTTGTTTATTTTTCTAAATACATTCAAA
TATGTATCCGCTCATGAATTAATTCTTAGAAAAACTCATCGAGCATCAAATGAAACTGCAATTTATTCAT
ATCAGGATTATCAATACCATATTTTTGAAAAAGCCGTTTCTGTAATGAAGGAGAAAACTCACCGAGGCAG
TTCCATAGGATGGCAAGATCCTGGTATCGGTCTGCGATTCCGACTCGTCCAACATCAATACAACCTATTA
ATTTCCCCTCGTCAAAAATAAGGTTATCAAGTGAGAAATCACCATGAGTGACGACTGAATCCGGTGAGAA
TGGCAAAAGTTTATGCATTTCTTTCCAGACTTGTTCAACAGGCCAGCCATTACGCTCGTCATCAAAATCA
CTCGCATCAACCAAACCGTTATTCATTCGTGATTGCGCCTGAGCGAGACGAAATACGCGGTCGCTGTTAA
AAGGACAATTACAAACAGGAATCGAATGCAACCGGCGCAGGAACACTGCCAGCGCATCAACAATATTTTC
ACCTGAATCAGGATATTCTTCTAATACCTGGAATGCTGTTTTCCCGGGGATCGCAGTGGTGAGTAACCAT
GCATCATCAGGAGTACGGATAAAATGCTTGATGGTCGGAAGAGGCATAAATTCCGTCAGCCAGTTTAGTC
TGACCATCTCATCTGTAACATCATTGGCAACGCTACCTTTGCCATGTTTCAGAAACAACTCTGGCGCATC
GGGCTTCCCATACAATCGATAGATTGTCGCACCTGATTGCCCGACATTATCGCGAGCCCATTTATACCCA
TATAAATCAGCATCCATGTTGGAATTTAATCGCGGCCTAGAGCAAGACGTTTCCCGTTGAATATGGCTCA
TACTCTTCCTTTTTCAATATTATTGAAGCATTTATCAGGGTTATTGTCTCATGAGCGGATACATATTTGA
ATGTATTTAGAAAAATAAACAAATAGGCATGCAGCGCTCTTCCGCTTCCTCGCTCACTGACTCGCTACGC
TCGGTCGTTCGACTGCGGCGAGCGGTGTCAGCTCACTCAAAAGCGGTAATACGGTTATCCACAGAATCAG
GGGATAAAGCCGGAAAGAACATGTGAGCAAAAAGCAAAGCACCGGAAGAAGCCAACGCCGCAGGCGTTTT
TCCATAGGCTCCGCCCCCCTGACGAGCATCACAAAAATCGACGCTCAAGCCAGAGGTGGCGAAACCCGAC
AGGACTATAAAGATACCAGGCGTTTCCCCCTGGAAGCTCCCTCGTGCGCTCTCCTGTTCCGACCCTGCCG
CTTACCGGATACCTGTCCGCCTTTCTCCCTTCGGGAAGCGTGGCGCTTTCTCATAGCTCACGCTGTTGGT
ATCTCAGTTCGGTGTAGGTCGTTCGCTCCAAGCTGGGCTGTGTGCACGAACCCCCCGTTCAGCCCGACCG
CTGCGCCTTATCCGGTAACTATCGTCTTGAGTCCAACCCGGTAAGACACGACTTATCGCCACTGGCAGCA
GCCATTGGTAACTGATTTAGAGGACTTTGTCTTGAAGTTATGCACCTGTTAAGGCTAAACTGAAAGAACA
GATTTTGGTGAGTGCGGTCCTCCAACCCACTTACCTTGGTTCAAAGAGTTGGTAGCTCAGCGAACCTTGA
GAAAACCACCGTTGGTAGCGGTGGTTTTTCTTTATTTATGAGATGATGAATCAATCGGTCTATCAAGTCA
ACGAACAGCTATTCCGTTACTCTAGATTTCAGTGCAATTTATCTCTTCAAATGTAGCACCTGAAGTCAGC
CCCATACGATATAAGTTGTAATTCTCATGTTAGTCATGCCCCGCGCCCACCGGAAGGAGCTGACTGGGTT
GAAGGCTCTCAAGGGCATCGGTCGAGATCCCGGTGCCTAATGAGTGAGCTAACTTACATTAATTGCGTTG
CGCTCACTGCCCGCTTTCCAGTCGGGAAACCTGTCGTGCCAGCTGCATTAATGAATCGGCCAACGCGCGG
GGAGAGGCGGTTTGCGTATTGGGCGCCAGGGTGGTTTTTCTTTTCACCAGTGAGACGGGCAACAGCTGAT
TGCCCTTCACCGCCTGGCCCTGAGAGAGTTGCAGCAAGCGGTCCACGCTGGTTTGCCCCAGCAGGCGAAA
ATCCTGTTTGATGGTGGTTAACGGCGGGATATAACATGAGCTGTCTTCGGTATCGTCGTATCCCACTACC
GAGATGTCCGCACCAACGCGCAGCCCGGACTCGGTAATGGCGCGCATTGCGCCCAGCGCCATCTGATCGT
TGGCAACCAGCATCGCAGTGGGAACGATGCCCTCATTCAGCATTTGCATGGTTTGTTGAAAACCGGACAT
GGCACTCCAGTCGCCTTCCCGTTCCGCTATCGGCTGAATTTGATTGCGAGTGAGATATTTATGCCAGCCA
GCCAGACGCAGACGCGCCGAGACAGAACTTAATGGGCCCGCTAACAGCGCGATTTGCTGGTGACCCAATG
CGACCAGATGCTCCACGCCCAGTCGCGTACCGTCTTCATGGGAGAAAATAATACTGTTGATGGGTGTCTG
GTCAGAGACATCAAGAAATAACGCCGGAACATTAGTGCAGGCAGCTTCCACAGCAATGGCATCCTGGTCA
TCCAGCGGATAGTTAATGATCAGCCCACTGACGCGTTGCGCGAGAAGATTGTGCACCGCCGCTTTACAGG
CTTCGACGCCGCTTCGTTCTACCATCGACACCACCACGCTGGCACCCAGTTGATCGGCGCGAGATTTAAT
CGCCGCGACAATTTGCGACGGCGCGTGCAGGGCCAGACTGGAGGTGGCAACGCCAATCAGCAACGACTGT
TTGCCCGCCAGTTGTTGTGCCACGCGGTTGGGAATGTAATTCAGCTCCGCCATCGCCGCTTCCACTTTTT
CCCGCGTTTTCGCAGAAACGTGGCTGGCCTGGTTCACCACGCGGGAAACGGTCTGATAAGAGACACCGGC
ATACTCTGCGACATCGTATAACGTTACTGGTTTCACATTCACCACCCTGAATTGACTCTCTTCCGGGCGC
TATCATGCCATACCGCGAAAGGTTTTGCGCCATTCGATGGTGTCCGGGATCTCGACGCTCTCCCTTATGC
GACTCCTGCATTAGGAAATTAATACGACTCACTATA
